>Addgene plasmid #39994 | EKAR2G_design2_mTFP_wt_Venus_wt | depositor full sequence | sequence record 50767 | Biosensor in pTriEx
TCCTGCATCTTTTAATCAAATCCCAAGATGTGTATAAACGCGCCGGTATGTACAGGAAGAGGTTTATACT
AAACTGTTACATTGCAAACGTGGTTTCGTGTGCCAAGTGTGAAAACCGATGTTTAATCAAGGCTCTGACG
CATTTCTACAACCACGACTCCAAGTGTGTGGGTGAAGTCATGCATCTTTTAATCAAATCCCAAGATGTGT
ATAAACCACCAAACTGCCAAAAAATGAAAACTGTCGACAAGCTCTGTCCGTTTGCTGGCAACTGCAAGGG
TCTCAATCCTATTTGTAATTATTGAATAATAAAACAATTATAAATGTCAAATTTGTTTTTTATTAACGAT
ACAAACCAAACGCAACAAGAACATTTGTAGTATTATCTATAATTGAAAACGCGTAGTTATAATCGCTGAG
GTAATATTTAAAATCATTTTCAAATGATTCACAGTTAATTTGCGACAATATAATTTTATTTTCACATAAA
CTAGACGCCTTGTCGTCTTCTTCTTCGTATTCCTTCTCTTTTTCATTTTTCTCTTCATAAAAATTAACAT
AGTTATTATCGTATCCATATATGTATCTATCGTATAGAGTAAATTTTTTGTTGTCATAAATATATATGTC
TTTTTTAATGGGGTGTATAGTACCGCTGCGCATAGTTTTTCTGTAATTTACAACAGTGCTATTTTCTGGT
AGTTCTTCGGAGTGTGTTGCTTTAATTATTAAATTTATATAATCAATGAATTTGGGATCGTCGGTTTTGT
ACAATATGTTGCCGGCATAGTACGCAGCTTCTTCTAGTTCAATTACACCATTTTTTAGCAGCACCGGATT
AACATAACTTTCCAAAATGTTGTACGAACCGTTAAACAAAAACAGTTCACCTCCCTTTTCTATACTATTG
TCTGCGAGCAGTTGTTTGTTGTTAAAAATAACAGCCATTGTAATGAGACGCACAAACTAATATCACAAAC
TGGAAATGTCTATCAATATATAGTTGCTGATGGCCGGCCTATTAATAGTAATCAATTACGGGGTCATTAG
TTCATAGCCCATATATGGAGTTCCGCGTTACATAACTTACGGTAAATGGCCCGCCTGGCTGACCGCCCAA
CGACCCCCGCCCATTGACGTCAATAATGACGTATGTTCCCATAGTAACGCCAATAGGGACTTTCCATTGA
CGTCAATGGGTGGAGTATTTACGGTAAACTGCCCACTTGGCAGTACATCAAGTGTATCATATGCCAAGTC
CGCCCCCTATTGACGTCAATGACGGTAAATGGCCCGCCTGGCATTATGCCCAGTACATGACCTTACGGGA
CTTTCCTACTTGGCAGTACATCTACGTATTAGTCATCGCTATTACCATGCTGATGCGGTTTTGGCAGTAC
ACCAATGGGCGTGGATAGCGGTTTGACTCACGGGGATTTCCAAGTCTCCACCCCATTGACGTCAATGGGA
GTTTGTTTTGGCACCAAAATCAACGGGACTTTCCAAAATGTCGTAATAACCCCGCCCCGTTGACGCAAAT
GGGCGGTAGGCGTGTACGGTGGGAGGTCTATATAAGCAGACGTCGTTTAGTGAACCGTCAGATCACTAGA
TGCTTTATTGCGGTAGTTTATCACAGTTAAATTGCTAACGCCAGTCTCGAACTTAACGTGCAGAAGTTGG
TCGTGAGGCACTGGGCAGGTAAGTATCGGGCCCTTTGTGCGGGGGGAGCGGCTCGGGGCTGTCCGCGGGG
GGACGGCTGCCTTCGGGGGGGACGGGGCAGGGCGGGGTTCGGCTTCTGGCGTGTGACCGGCGGCTCTAGA
GCCTCTGCTAACCATGTTCATGCCTTCTTCTTTTTCCTACAGCTCCTGGGCAACGTGCTGGTTATTGTGC
TGTCTCATCATTTTGGCAAAGAATTGGATCGGACCGAAATTAATACGACTCACTATAGGGGAATTGTGAG
CGGATAACAATTCCCCGGAGTTAATCCGGGACCTTTAATTCAACCCAACACAATATATTATAGTTAAATA
AGAATTATTATCAAATCATTTGTATATTAATTAAAATACTATACTGTAAATTACATTTTATTTACAATCA
AAGGAGATATACCATGGCACACCATCACCACCATCACGGGAGCGGGGAGCAGAAACTAATATCAGAGGAG
GATCTTGGCTCAGGAACCGGTAGATCTGGGCACATGGCGGACGAGGAGAAGCTGCCGCCCGGCTGGGAGA
AGCGCATGAGCCGCAGCTCAGGCCGAGTGTACTACTTCAACCACATCACTAACGCCAGCCAGTGGGAGCG
GCCCAGCGGCAACAGCAGCAGTGGTGGCAAAAACGGGCAGGGGGAGCCTGCCAGGAAGCTGCGCATTCTG
CAGTCGACTAGGGAGCAAGGGCTTGTGGGATCCGTGAGCAAGGGCGAGGAGACCACAATGGGCGTAATCA
AGCCCGACATGAAGATCAAGCTGAAGATGGAGGGCAACGTGAATGGCCACGCCTTCGTGATCGAGGGCGA
GGGCGAGGGCAAGCCCTACGACGGCACCAACACCATCAACCTGGAGGTGAAGGAGGGAGCCCCCCTGCCC
TTCTCCTACGACATTCTGACCACCGCGTTCGCCTACGGCAACAGGGCCTTCACCAAGTACCCCGACGACA
TCCCCAACTACTTCAAGCAGTCCTTCCCCGAGGGCTACTCTTGGGAGCGCACCATGACCTTCGAGGACAA
GGGCATCGTGAAGGTGAAGTCCGACATCTCCATGGAGGAGGACTCCTTCATCTACGAGATACACCTCAAG
GGCGAGAACTTCCCCCCCAACGGCCCCGTGATGCAGAAGAAGACCACCGGCTGGGACGCCTCCACCGAGA
GGATGTACGTGCGCGACGGCGTGCTGAAGGGCGACGTCAAGCACAAGCTGCTGCTGGAGGGCGGCGGCCA
CCACCGCGTTGACTTCAAGACCATCTACAGGGCCAAGAAGGCGGTGAAGCTGCCCGACTATCACTTTGTG
GACCACCGCATCGAGATCCTGAACCACGACAAGGACTACAACAAGGTGACCGTTTACGAGAGCGCCGTGG
CCCGCAACTCCACCGACGGCATGGACGAGCTGTACAAGTCCGGAACTTCTGGTTCTGGTAAACCTGGTTC
TGGTGAAGGTTCTACTAAAGCGGCCGCGATGGTGAGCAAGGGCGAGGAGCTGTTCACCGGGGTGGTGCCC
ATCCTGGTCGAGCTGGACGGCGACGTAAACGGCCACAAGTTCAGCGTGTCCGGCGAGGGCGAGGGCGATG
CCACCTACGGCAAGCTGACCCTGAAGCTGATCTGCACCACCGGCAAGCTGCCCGTGCCCTGGCCCACCCT
CGTGACCACCCTGGGCTACGGCCTGCAGTGCTTCGCCCGCTACCCCGACCACATGAAGCAGCACGACTTC
TTCAAGTCCGCCATGCCCGAAGGCTACGTCCAGGAGCGCACCATCTTCTTCAAGGACGACGGCAACTACA
AGACCCGCGCCGAGGTGAAGTTCGAGGGCGACACCCTGGTGAACCGCATCGAGCTGAAGGGCATCGACTT
CAAGGAGGACGGCAACATCCTGGGGCACAAGCTGGAGTACAACTACAACAGCCACAACGTCTATATCACC
GCCGACAAGCAGAAGAACGGCATCAAGGCCAACTTCAAGATCCGCCACAACATCGAGGACGGCGGCGTGC
AGCTCGCCGACCACTACCAGCAGAACACCCCCATCGGCGACGGCCCCGTGCTGCTGCCCGACAACCACTA
CCTGAGCTACCAGTCCGCCCTGAGCAAAGACCCCAACGAGAAGCGCGATCACATGGTCCTGCTGGAGTTC
GTGACCGCCGCCGGGATCACTCTCGGCATGGACGAGCTGTACAAGGGTACCGCTGACCAACTGACTGAAG
AGTGGTCGACGGTACAGCGGACCGCGCCTGACGTACCACGTACACCAGTAGGAAAGGCAAAGCTTTCATT
CCAATTCCCGCGGGCGCGGGATATCCTTCAAAAAAAACTTGAAGAACTTGAACTTGACGAATGAGATATC
TGACTCGAGCACCACCATCACCATCACCATCACTAAGTGATTAACCTCAGGTGCAGGCTGCCTATCAGAA
GGTGGTGGCTGGTGTGGCCAATGCCCTGGCTCACAAATACCACTGAGATCGATCTTTTTCCCTCTGCCAA
AAATTATGGGGACATCATGAAGCCCCTTGAGCATCTGACTTCTGGCTAATAAAGGAAATTTATTTTCATT
GCAATAGTGTGTTGGAATTTTTTGTGTCTCTCACTCGGAAGGACATATGGGAGGGCAAATCATTTAAAAC
ATCAGAATGAGTATTTGGTTTAGAGTTTGGCAACATATGCCCATATGTAACTAGCATAACCCCTTGGGGC
CTCTAAACGGGTCTTGAGGGGTTTTTTGCTGAAAGCATGCGGAGGAAATTCTCCTTGAAGTTTCCCTGGT
GTTCAAAGTAAAGGAGTTTGCACCAGACGCACCTCTGTTCACTGGTCCGGCGTATTAAAACACGATACAT
TGTTATTAGTACATTTATTAAGCGCTAGATTCTGTGCGTTGTTGATTTACAGACAATTGTTGTACGTATT
TTAATAATTCATTAAATTTATAATCTTTAGGGTGGTATGTTAGAGCGAAAATCAAATGATTTTCAGCGTC
TTTATATCTGAATTTAAATATTAAATCCTCAATAGATTTGTAAAATAGGTTTCGATTAGTTTCAAACAAG
GGTTGTTTTTCCGAACCGATGGCTGGACTATCTAATGGATTTTCGCTCAACGCCACAAAACTTGCCAAAT
CTTGTAGCAGCAATCTAGCTTTGTCGATATTCGTTTGTGTTTTGTTTTGTAATAAAGGTTCGACGTCGTT
CAAAATATTATGCGCTTTTGTATTTCTTTCATCACTGTCGTTAGTGTACAATTGACTCGACGTAAACACG
TTAAATAGAGCTTGGACATATTTAACATCGGGCGTGTTAGCTTTATTAGGCCGATTATCGTCGTCGTCCC
AACCCTCGTCGTTAGAAGTTGCTTCCGAAGACGATTTTGCCATAGCCACACGACGCCTATTAATTGTGTC
GGCTAACACGTCCGCGATCAAATTTGTAGTTGAGCTTTTTGGAATTGCGATCGCATAACTTCGTATAGCA
TACATTATACGAAGTTATAAGCTCGGAACGCTGCGCTCGGTCGTTCGGCTGCGGCGAGCGGTATCAGCTC
ACTCAAAGGCGGTAATACGGTTATCCACAGAATCAGGGGATAACGCAGGAAAGAACATGTGAGCAAAAGG
CCAGCAAAAGGCCAGGAACCGTAAAAAGGCCGCGTTGCTGGCGTTTTTCCATAGGCTCCGCCCCCTGACG
AGCATCACAAAAATCGACGCTCAAGTCAGAGGTGGCGAAACCCGACAGGACTATAAAGATACCAGGCGTT
TCCCCCTGGAAGCTCCCTCGTGCGCTCTCCTGTTCCGACCCTGCCGCTTACCGGATACCTGTCCGCCTTT
CTCCCTTCGGGAAGCGTGGCGCTTTCTCAATGCTCACGCTGTAGGTATCTCAGTTCGGTGTAGGTCGTTC
GCTCCAAGCTGGGCTGTGTGCACGAACCCCCCGTTCAGCCCGACCGCTGCGCCTTATCCGGTAACTATCG
TCTTGAGTCCAACCCGGTAAGACACGACTTATCGCCACTGGCAGCAGCCACTGGTAACAGGATTAGCAGA
GCGAGGTATGTAGGCGGTGCTACAGAGTTCTTGAAGTGGTGGCCTAACTACGGCTACACTAGAAGAACAG
TATTTGGTATCTGCGCTCTGCTGAAGCCAGTTACCTTCGGAAAAAGAGTTGGTAGCTCTTGATCCGGCAA
ACAAACCACCGCTGGTAGCGGTGGTTTTTTTGTTTGCAAGCAGCAGATTACGCGCAGAAAAAAAGGATCT
CAAGAAGATCCTTTGTTACCAATGCTTAATCAGTGAGGCACCTATCTCAGCGATCTGTCTATTTCGTTCA
TCCATAGTTGCCTGACTCCCCGTCGTGTAGATAACTACGATACGGGAGGGCTTACCATCTGGCCCCAGTG
CTGCAATGATACCGCGAGACCCACGCTCACCGGCTCCAGATTTATCAGCAATAAACCAGCCAGCCGGAAG
GGCCGAGCGCAGAAGTGGTCCTGCAACTTTATCCGCCTCCATCCAGTCTATTAATTGTTGCCGGGAAGCT
AGAGTAAGTAGTTCGCCAGTTAATAGTTTGCGCAACGTTGTTGCCATTGCTACAGGCATCGTGGTGTCAC
GCTCGTCGTTTGGTATGGCTTCATTCAGCTCCGGTTCCCAACGATCAAGGCGAGTTACATGATCCCCCAT
GTTGTGCAAAAAAGCGGTTAGCTCCTTCGGTCCTCCGATCGTTGTCAGAAGTAAGTTGGCCGCAGTGTTA
TCACTCATGGTTATGGCAGCACTGCATAATTCTCTTACTGTCATGCCATCCGTAAGATGCTTTTCTGTGA
CTGGTGAGTACTCAACCAAGTCATTCTGAGAATAGTGTATGCGGCGACCGAGTTGCTCTTGCCCGGCGTC
AATACGGGATAATACCGCGCCACATAGCAGAACTTTAAAAGTGCTCATCATTGGAAAACGTTCTTCGGGG
CGAAAACTCTCAAGGATCTTACCGCTGTTGAGATCCAGTTCGATGTAACCCACTCGTGCACCCAACTGAT
CTTCAGCATCTTTTACTTTCACCAGCGTTTCTGGGTGAGCAAAAACAGGAAGGCAAAATGCCGCAAAAAA
GGGAATAAGGGCGACACGGAAATGTTGAATACTCATACTCTTCCTTTTTCAATATTATTGAAGCATTTAT
CAGGGTTATTGTCTCATGTCCGCGCGTT
Features (pLannotate 1.2.2; 21 found; start..end, strand, type, name):
      4..39      +  CDS            lef2 (fragment): baculovirus late expression factor 2
    181..1008    +  misc_recomb    baculovirus recombination region (lef2/ORF603): contains ORF603 and part of lef2
   1020..1379    +  enhancer       CMV enhancer (fragment): human cytomegalovirus immediate early enhancer
   1381..1580    +  promoter       CMV promoter: human cytomegalovirus (CMV) immediate early promoter
   1732..1862    +  intron         chimeric intron (fragment): chimera between introns from chicken β-actin and rabbit β-globin
   1931..1949    +  promoter       T7 promoter: promoter for bacteriophage T7 RNA polymerase
   1950..1974    +  protein_bind   lac operator: The lac repressor binds to the lac operator to inhibit transcription in E. coli. This inhibition can be relieved by adding lactose or isopropyl-β-D-thiogalactopyranoside (IPTG). lac repressor encoded by lacI
   1990..2099    +  promoter       p10 promoter: baculovirus promoter for expression in insect cells
   2204..2365    +  CDS            PIN1 (fragment): PIN1_HUMAN - Experimental evidence at protein level: Swiss-Prot protein existence level 1. Peptidyl-prolyl cis/trans isomerase (PPIase) that binds to and isomerizes specific phosphorylated Ser/Thr-Pro (pSer/Thr-Pro) motifs (PubMed:21497122, PubMed:23623683, PubMed:29686383). By inducing conformational changes in a subset of phosphorylated proteins, acts as a molecular switch in multiple cellular processes (PubMed:21497122, PubMed:22033920, PubMed:23623683). Displays a preference for acidic residues located N-terminally to the proline bond to be isomerized. Regulates mitosis presumably by inter
   2414..3118    +  CDS            mTFP1: mTFP1 is a basic (constitutively fluorescent) cyan fluorescent protein published in 2006, derived from Clavularia sp.. It has low acid sensitivity.
   3179..3895    +  CDS            Venus: Venus is a basic (constitutively fluorescent) yellow fluorescent protein published in 2002, derived from Aequorea victoria. It is reported to be a rapidly-maturing weak dimer with moderate acid sensitivity.
   3902..3922    +  CDS            calmodulin (fragment): calcium-binding protein
   4073..4090    +  CDS            6xHis: 6xHis affinity tag
   4105..4173    +  CDS            HBB (fragment): HBB_PONPY - Experimental evidence at transcript level: Swiss-Prot protein existence level 2. Involved in oxygen transport from the lung to the various peripheral tissues. From Pongo pygmaeus (Bornean orangutan).
   4248..4303    +  polyA_signal   β-globin poly(A) signal: rabbit β-globin polyadenylation signal (Gil and Proudfoot, 1987)
   4391..4438    +  terminator     T7 terminator: transcription terminator for bacteriophage T7 RNA polymerase
   4451..5156    +  misc_recomb    baculovirus recombination region (ORF1629): contains part of ORF1629
   5165..5198    +  protein_bind   loxP: Cre-mediated recombination occurs in the 8-bp core sequence (GCATACAT). Cre recombinase
   5366..5953    -  rep_origin     ori: high-copy-number ColE1/pMB1/pBR322/pUC origin of replication
   5966..6826    -  CDS            AmpR: β-lactamase; bla; confers resistance to ampicillin, carbenicillin, and related antibiotics
   6827..6878    -  promoter       AmpR promoter (fragment): bla
