[The description below was written by a language model from this plasmid's Addgene catalogue record and pLannotate feature annotations shown in this document.]
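Description:
EKAR2G_design2_mTFP_wt_Venus_wt is a roughly 6.9 kb plasmid encoding a genetically encoded FRET biosensor for ERK kinase activity, built in the Novagen pTriEx4 backbone. pTriEx vectors are designed for expression in three host systems from a single plasmid, and the annotated features reflect this. A CMV enhancer/promoter with a chimeric chicken β-actin/rabbit β-globin intron drives expression in mammalian cells. A T7 promoter with a lac operator allows IPTG-regulated expression in suitable E. coli strains. A baculovirus p10 promoter, together with flanking lef2/ORF603 and ORF1629 recombination regions, permits generation of recombinant baculovirus for insect cell expression. Transcripts are terminated by a rabbit β-globin polyadenylation signal or a T7 terminator. The plasmid is maintained in bacteria through a high-copy ColE1/pUC-type origin and selected with ampicillin via β-lactamase. A single loxP site lies in the backbone.

The synthetic insert of about 2 kb is annotated as a fragment of human PIN1, followed by mTFP1 (cyan donor) and Venus (yellow acceptor). PIN1 recognises phosphorylated Ser/Thr-Pro motifs, so the fragment presumably acts as the phospho-binding module. In EKAR-type sensors, ERK phosphorylation of a substrate peptide promotes intramolecular binding to this module, changing the FRET efficiency between the two fluorophores. The substrate region itself is not identified in the feature table. "wt" in the name suggests that non-permuted fluorescent proteins are used, though the record does not explain the "design2" topology. The catalogue lists an N-terminal His-Myc tag. The annotation shows only a 6xHis sequence downstream of the sensor, which may be an unused backbone tag. The construct derives in part from an earlier published ERK activity reporter and belongs to a toolkit for optimising FRET biosensors for live imaging of signalling.
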