Addgene plasmid #39994: EKAR2G_design2_mTFP_wt_Venus_wt
Depositing lab: Olivier Pertz. Depositing organization: University of Basel. Publication: A Versatile Toolkit to Produce Sensitive FRET Biosensors to Visualize Signaling in Time and Space. Fritz RD, Letzelter M, Reimann A, Martin K, Fusco L, Ritsma L, Ponsioen B, Fluri E, Schulte-Merker S, van Rheenen J, Pertz O. Sci Signal. 2013 Jul 23;6(285):rs12. doi: 10.1126/scisignal.2004135. PubMed 23882122.
Backbone
  Vector backbone: pTriEx4
  Backbone manufacturer: Novagen
  Backbone size w/o insert (bp): 4900
  Total vector size (bp): 6900
  Vector type: Mammalian Expression, Bacterial Expression, Insect Expression
Growth in bacteria
  Bacterial resistance: Ampicillin, 100 μg/mL
  Growth temperature: 37°C
  Growth strain: Top10
  Copy number: High Copy
Gene/Insert
  Gene/Insert name: Erk activity reporter
  Species: Synthetic
  Insert size (bp): 1958
  Promoter: CMV
  Tag / fusion protein: His-Myc (N terminal on insert)
  Cloning method: Restriction Enzyme; 5′ cloning site P (not destroyed); 3′ cloning site XhoI (not destroyed)
  Sequencing primers: 5′ ctggttattgtgctgtctc; 3′ tcagtggtatttgtga
Resource information
  A portion of this plasmid was derived from a plasmid made by: Karel Svoboda, Janelia Farm Research Campus, Howard Hughes Medical Institute, Ashburn
Terms and licenses: Academic/Nonprofit Terms; Industry Terms: Not Available to Industry
Depositor comments: A genetically encoded fluorescent sensor of ERK activity. 2008. PNAS 205(49)
How to cite: EKAR2G_design2_mTFP_wt_Venus_wt was a gift from Olivier Pertz (Addgene plasmid # 39994 ; http://n2t.net/addgene:39994 ; RRID:Addgene_39994)
