>Addgene plasmid #39994 | EKAR2G_design2_mTFP_wt_Venus_wt | addgene partial sequence | sequence record 54674 | pTriExUP 5'-GGTTATTGTGCTGTCTCATCA-3'
TGAGCGGATAACAATTCCCCGGAGTTAATCCGGGACCTTTAATTCAACCCAACACAATATATTATAGTTA
AATAAGAATTATTATCAAATCATTTGTATATTAATTAAAATACTATACTGTAAATTACATTTTATTTACA
ATCAAAGGAGATATACCATGGCACACCATCACCACCATCACGGGAGCGGGGAGCAGAAACTAATATCAGA
GGAGGATCTTGGCTCAGGAACCGGTAGATCTGGGCACATGGCGGACGAGGAGAAGCTGCCGCCCGGCTGG
GAGAAGCGCATGAGCCGCAGCTCAGGCCGAGTGTACTACTTCAACCACATCACTAACGCCAGCCAGTGGG
AGCGGCCCAGCGGCAACAGCAGCAGTGGTGGCAAAAACGGGCAGGGGGAGCCTGCCAGGAAGCTGCGCAT
TCTGCAGTCGACTAGGGAGCAAGGGCTTGTGGGATCCGTGAGCAAGGGCGAGGAGACCACAATGGGCGTA
ATCAAGCCCGACATGAAGATCAAGCTGAAGATGGAGGGCAACGTGAATGGCCACGCCTTCGTGATCGAGG
GCGAGGGCGAGGGCAAGCCCTACGACGGCACCAACACCATCAACCTGGAGGTGAAGGAGGGAGCCCCCCT
GCCCTTCTCCTACGACATTCTGACCACCGCGTTCGCCTACGGCAACAGGGCCTTCACCAAGTACCCCGAC
GACATCCCCAACTACTTCAAGCAGTCCTTCCCCGAGGGCTACTCTTGGGAGCGCACCATGACCTTCGAGG
ACAAGGGCATCGTGAAGGTGAAGTCCGACATCTCCATGGAGGAGGACTCCTTCATCTACGAGATACACCT
CAAGGGCGAGAACTTCCCCCCCAACGGCC
