>Addgene plasmid #39994 | EKAR2G_design2_mTFP_wt_Venus_wt | addgene partial sequence | sequence record 54768 | pTriExDOWN 5'-TCGATCTCAGTGGTATTTGTG-3'
CACCTTCTGATAGGCAGCCTGCACCTGAGGTTAATCACTTAGTGATGGTGATGGTGATGGTGGTGCTCGA
GTCAGATATCTCATTCGTCAAGTTCAAGTTCTTCAAGTTTTTTTTGAAGGATATCCCGCGCCCGCGGGAA
TTGGAATGAAAGCTTTGCCTTTCCTACTGGTGTACGTGGTACGTCAGGCGCGGTCCGCTGTACCGTCGAC
CACTCTTCAGTCAGTTGGTCAGCGGTACCCTTGTACAGCTCGTCCATGCCGAGAGTGATCCCGGCGGCGG
TCACGAACTCCAGCAGGACCATGTGATCGCGCTTCTCGTTGGGGTCTTTGCTCAGGGCGGACTGGTAGCT
CAGGTAGTGGTTGTCGGGCAGCAGCACGGGGCCGTCGCCGATGGGGGTGTTCTGCTGGTAGTGGTCGGCG
AGCTGCACGCCGCCGTCCTCGATGTTGTGGCGGATCTTGAAGTTGGCCTTGATGCCGTTCTTCTGCTTGT
CGGCGGTGATATAGACGTTGTGGCTGTTGTAGTTGTACTCCAGCTTGTGCCCCAGGATGTTGCCGTCCTC
CTTGAAGTCGATGCCCTTCAGCTCGATGCGGTTCACCAGGGTGTCGCCCTCGAACTTCACCTCGGCGCGG
GTCTTGTAGTTGCCGTCGTCCTTGAAGAAGATGGTGCGCTCCTGGACGTAGCCTTCGGGCATGGCGGACT
TGAAGAAGTCGTGCTGCTTCATGTGGTCGGGGTAGCGGGCGAAGCACTGCAGGCCGTAGCCCAGGGTGGT
CACGAGGGTGGGCCAGGGCACGGGCAGCTTGCCGGTGGTGCAGATCAGCTTCAGGGTCAGCTTGCCGTAG
