>Addgene plasmid #39994 | EKAR2G_design2_mTFP_wt_Venus_wt | addgene partial sequence | sequence record 55527 | EGFP-N 5'-CGTCGCCGTCCAGCTCGACCAG-3'
CTCGCCCTTGCTCACCATCGCGGCCGCTTTAGTAGAACCTTCACCAGAACCAGGTTTACCAGAACCAGAA
GTTCCGGACTTGTACAGCTCGTCCATGCCGTCGGTGGAGTTGCGGGCCACGGCGCTCTCGTAAACGGTCA
CCTTGTTGTAGTCCTTGTCGTGGTTCAGGATCTCGATGCGGTGGTCCACAAAGTGATAGTCGGGCAGCTT
CACCGCCTTCTTGGCCCTGTAGATGGTCTTGAAGTCAACGCGGTGGTGGCCGCCGCCCTCCAGCAGCAGC
TTGTGCTTGACGTCGCCCTTCAGCACGCCGTCGCGCACGTACATCCTCTCGGTGGAGGCGTCCCAGCCGG
TGGTCTTCTTCTGCATCACGGGGCCGTTGGGGGGGAAGTTCTCGCCCTTGAGGTGTATCTCGTAGATGAA
GGAGTCCTCCTCCATGGAGATGTCGGACTTCACCTTCACGATGCCCTTGTCCTCGAAGGTCATGGTGCGC
TCCCAAGAGTAGCCCTCGGGGAAGGACTGCTTGAAGTAGTTGGGGATGTCGTCGGGGTACTTGGTGAAGG
CCCTGTTGCCGTAGGCGAACGCGGTGGTCAGAATGTCGTAGGAGAAGGGCAGGGGGGCTCCCTCCTTCAC
CTCCAGGTTGATGGTGTTGGTGCCGTCGTAGGGCTTGCCCTCGCCCTCGCCCTCGATCACGAAGGCGTGG
CCATTCACGTTGCCCTCCATCTTCAGCTTGATCTTCATGTCGGGCTTGATTACGCCCATTGTGGTCTCCT
CGCCCTTGCTCACGGATCCCACAAGCCCTTGCTCCCTAGTCGACTGCAGAATGCGCAGCTTCCTGGCAGG
CTCCCCCTG
